Addgene plasmid #70537: R777-E253 Hs.RASSF10
Purpose: Gateway ORF clone of human RASSF10 [NM_001080521.2] with stop codon (for native or N-terminal fusions)
Depositing lab: Dominic Esposito. Depositing organization: National Cancer Institute (NCI).
Backbone
  Vector backbone: pDonor-255
  Backbone size w/o insert (bp): 2693
  Vector type: Gateway Entry Clone
Growth in bacteria
  Bacterial resistance: Spectinomycin, 50 μg/mL
  Growth temperature: 37°C
  Growth strain: DH10B
  Copy number: High Copy
Gene/Insert
  Gene/Insert name: RASSF10
  Species: H. sapiens (human)
  Insert size (bp): 1524
  GenBank ID: NM_001080521.2
  Entrez Gene: RASSF10
  Cloning method: Gateway Cloning
  Sequencing primers: 5′ M13F 23-mer (5'-CCCAGTCACGACGTTGTAAAACG); 3′ attLR 23-mer (5'-TAACATCAGAGATTTTGAGACAC)
Terms and licenses: Academic/Nonprofit Terms; Industry Terms: Not Available to Industry
How to cite: R777-E253 Hs.RASSF10 was a gift from Dominic Esposito (Addgene plasmid # 70537 ; http://n2t.net/addgene:70537 ; RRID:Addgene_70537)
