[The description below was written by a language model from this plasmid's Addgene catalogue record and pLannotate feature annotations shown in this document.]
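Description:
R777-E253 Hs.RASSF10 is a Gateway entry clone built on the pDonor-255 backbone (about 2.7 kb without insert, 4,217 nt in total) that carries the open reading frame of human RASSF10, corresponding to the NM_001080521.2 reference transcript. It is a bacterial propagation and cloning plasmid rather than an expression vector. It replicates in E. coli from a high-copy ColE1/pUC-type origin and is selected with spectinomycin through an aadA (SmR) aminoglycoside adenylyltransferase gene. A fragment of a class 1 integron Pc promoter lies upstream of this gene and presumably drives the marker. The annotation also picks up short remnants of lacZα, lacI and a gentamicin resistance gene. These appear to be non-functional backbone leftovers. The rrnB T1 and T2 terminators help insulate the cloning region from read-through transcription.

The roughly 1.5 kb RASSF10 coding sequence sits between two attL-type recombination sites, annotated by the software as attL3 on the 5′ side and a partial attL2 on the 3′ side. No promoter, tag or reporter flanks the ORF in this plasmid. Expression elements are supplied by whichever destination vector receives the insert in an LR Clonase reaction. The ORF retains its native stop codon, so it is suited to producing untagged protein or N-terminal fusions, but not C-terminal fusions. RASSF10 is a Ras-association domain family member, and the feature annotation notes a role in regulating embryonic neurogenesis. The clone is typically used as a sequence-defined source of the gene for shuttling into expression vectors for various hosts.
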