Features (pLannotate 1.2.2; 11 found; start..end, strand, type, name):
     18..54      -  CDS            lacZα (fragment): LacZα fragment of β-galactosidase; lacZ fragment
     85..180     +  protein_bind   attL3: mutant version of attL; recombination site for the Gateway® LR reaction LR Clonase™
    186..1706    +  CDS            RASSF10: RASFA_HUMAN - Experimental evidence at protein level: Swiss-Prot protein existence level 1. Plays an important role in regulating embryonic neurogenesis. From Homo sapiens (Human).
   1714..1807    -  protein_bind   attL2 (fragment): mutant version of attL; recombination site for the Gateway® LR reaction LR Clonase™
   1922..1945    +  promoter       Pc promoter (fragment): intI1 (promoter lies within the coding sequence); class 1 integron promoter
   2121..2177    +  CDS            GmR (fragment): gentamycin acetyltransferase; aacC1; confers resistance to gentamycin
   2184..2975    +  CDS            SmR: aminoglycoside adenylyltransferase (Murphy, 1985); aadA; confers resistance to spectinomycin and streptomycin
   3068..3656    +  rep_origin     ori: high-copy-number ColE1/pMB1/pBR322/pUC origin of replication
   3839..3931    +  CDS            lacI (fragment): lac repressor; lacI; The lac repressor binds to the lac operator to inhibit transcription in E. coli. This inhibition can be relieved by adding lactose or isopropyl-β-D-thiogalactopyranoside (IPTG).
   3986..4013    -  terminator     rrnB T2 terminator: transcription terminator T2 from the E. coli rrnB gene
   4145..4188    +  terminator     rrnB T1 terminator: Escherichia coli rrnB; transcription terminator T1 from the E. coli rrnB gene
>Addgene plasmid #70537 | R777-E253 Hs.RASSF10 | depositor full sequence | sequence record 125986 | Full Sequence
TTAACGCTAGCATGGATGTTTTCCCAGTCACGACGTTGTAAAACGACGGCCAGTCTTAAAATTCGAGCTC
GGTCCGAGGATCCGAAATAATGATTTTATTTTGACTGATAGTGACCTGTTCGTTGCAACAAATTGATAAG
CAATGCTTTTTTATAATGCCAACTTTGTACAAAAAAGTTGGCACCATGGATCCTTCGGAAAAGAAGATAT
CGGTGTGGATCTGCCAGGAAGAGAAGCTGGTGTCCGGCCTCTCCCGCCGCACCACTTGCTCCGACGTTGT
GCGAGTGCTTTTGGAGGACGGCTGCCGGCGGCGACGGAGACAGCGGCGGAGCCGGCGGCTGGGGTCGGCC
GGCGACCCGCATGGCCCGGGAGAGCTGCCCGAACCCCCGAACGAGGACGACGAGGACGACGACGAGGCGC
TGCCGCAGGGCATGCTGTGCGGGCCCCCGCAGTGCTATTGCATCGTGGAGAAGTGGCGCGGCTTTGAGCG
CATCCTCCCCAACAAGACGCGCATCTTGCGCCTCTGGGCTGCCTGGGGCGAAGAGCAAGAGAATGTGCGC
TTCGTGCTAGTGCGCAGCGAGGCATCGCTGCCTAACGCCGGCCCCCGCAGCGCCGAGGCGCGCGTAGTGC
TGAGCCGAGAGCGCCCCTGTCCGGCCCGCGGGGCCCCGGCGCGGCCCAGCCTGGCCATGACCCAGGAGAA
ACAGCGGCGAGTGGTGCGCAAGGCCTTTCGCAAACTGGCCAAGCTCAACCGGCGGCGCCAGCAGCAGACA
CCGTCGTCCTGTTCGTCCACTTCGTCGTCCACTGCCTCGTCCTGCTCTTCGTCGCCGCGGACCCACGAGA
GCGCGTCGGTGGAGCGCATGGAGACGCTGGTGCATCTGGTGCTTTCCCAGGACCACACAATTCGCCAGCA
GGTGCAGCGGCTCCACGAGCTGGACCGCGAGATCGATCACTACGAGGCCAAGGTGCACCTGGACCGCATG
CGGCGTCACGGGGTCAACTACGTGCAGGACACTTACTTGGTTGGGGCAGGCATCGAGCTCGACGGGTCCA
GACCGGGAGAGGAGCCAGAAGAGGTGGCGGCGGAGGCGGAGGAGGCGGCGGCGGCGCCCCCTCTAGCCGG
CGAGGCGCAGGCGGCGGCGCTGGAGGAGCTGGCCCGGCGCTGCGACGACTTGCTGCGGCTTCAGGAGCAA
CGGGTTCAGCAGGAGGAGTTGCTGGAGCGCCTTTCAGCCGAGATTCAGGAGGAACTCAACCAGAGGTGGA
TGCGACGGCGCCAGGAGGAGCTGGCGGCGCGGGAGGAGCCCCTGGAGCCCGACGGTGGCCCCGACGGCGA
GCTGCTGCTGGAGCAGGAACGGGTCAGGACGCAGCTCAGTACCAGCCTTTACATTGGGCTGCGGCTCAAC
ACGGACCTAGAGGCCGTCAAGTCGGACTTGGATTACAGCCAGCAGCAATGGGACAGCAAGAAGCGCGAGC
TACAGGGCCTTCTGCAAACTTTGCACACTTTGGAGCTGACGGTGGCACCGGATGGGGCTCCTGGCTCTGG
CAGTCCCTCGCGGGAACCTGGGCCTCAAGCCTGCGCCGACATGTGGGTGGACCAGGCCCGTGGACTGGCC
AAGAGCGGTCCTGGCAACGACGAAGACTCGGATACGGGACTGAGCTCTATGCATAGCCAAGACTCGGACT
CCTTGCCCATGTGCGAATCCCTTGTGTAATCAACTTTCTTGTACAAAGTTGGCATTATAGGAAAGCATTG
CTTATCAATTTGTTGCAACGAACAGGTCACTATCAGTCAAAATAAAATCATTATTTGCATGCAAGCTTAG
ATCCTCTAGACCAGCCAGGACAGAAATGCCTCGACTTCGCTGCTACCCAAGGTTGCCGGGTGACGCACAC
CGTGGAAACGGATGAAGGCACGAACCCAGTGGACATAAGCCTGTTCGGTTCGTAAGCTGTAATGCAAGTA
GCGTATGCGCTCACGCAACTGGTCCAGAACCTTGACCGAACGCAGCGGTGGTAACGGCGCAGTGGCGGTT
TTCATGGCTTGTTATGACTGTTTTTTTGGGGTACAGTCTATGCCTCGGGCATCCAAGCAGCAAGCGCGTT
ACGCCGTGGGTCGATGTTTGATGTTATGGAGCAGCAACGATGTTACGCAGCAGGGCAGTCGCCCTAAAAC
AAAGTTAAACATTATGAGGGAAGCGGTGATCGCCGAAGTATCGACTCAACTATCAGAGGTAGTTGGCGTC
ATCGAGCGCCATCTCGAACCGACGTTGCTGGCCGTACATTTGTACGGCTCCGCAGTGGATGGCGGCCTGA
AGCCACACAGTGATATTGATTTGCTGGTTACGGTGACCGTAAGGCTTGATGAAACAACGCGGCGAGCTTT
GATCAACGACCTTTTGGAAACTTCGGCTTCCCCTGGAGAGAGCGAGATTCTCCGCGCTGTAGAAGTCACC
ATTGTTGTGCACGACGACATCATTCCGTGGCGTTATCCAGCTAAGCGCGAACTGCAATTTGGAGAATGGC
AGCGCAATGACATTCTTGCAGGTATCTTCGAGCCAGCCACGATCGACATTGATCTGGCTATCTTGCTGAC
AAAAGCAAGAGAACATAGCGTTGCCTTGGTAGGTCCAGCGGCGGAGGAACTCTTTGATCCGGTTCCTGAA
CAGGATCTATTTGAGGCGCTAAATGAAACCTTAACGCTATGGAACTCGCCGCCCGACTGGGCTGGCGATG
AGCGAAATGTAGTGCTTACGTTGTCCCGCATTTGGTACAGCGCAGTAACCGGCAAAATCGCGCCGAAGGA
TGTCGCTGCCGACTGGGCAATGGAGCGCCTGCCGGCCCAGTATCAGCCCGTCATACTTGAAGCTAGACAG
GCTTATCTTGGACAAGAAGAAGATCGCTTGGCCTCGCGCGCAGATCAGTTGGAAGAATTTGTCCACTACG
TGAAAGGCGAGATCACCAAGGTAGTCGGCAAATAACCCTCGAGCCACCCATGACCAAAATCCCTTAACGT
GAGTTACGCGTCGTTCCACTGAGCGTCAGACCCCGTAGAAAAGATCAAAGGATCTTCTTGAGATCCTTTT
TTTCTGCGCGTAATCTGCTGCTTGCAAACAAAAAAACCACCGCTACCAGCGGTGGTTTGTTTGCCGGATC
AAGAGCTACCAACTCTTTTTCCGAAGGTAACTGGCTTCAGCAGAGCGCAGATACCAAATACTGTCCTTCT
AGTGTAGCCGTAGTTAGGCCACCACTTCAAGAACTCTGTAGCACCGCCTACATACCTCGCTCTGCTAATC
CTGTTACCAGTGGCTGCTGCCAGTGGCGATAAGTCGTGTCTTACCGGGTTGGACTCAAGACGATAGTTAC
CGGATAAGGCGCAGCGGTCGGGCTGAACGGGGGGTTCGTGCACACAGCCCAGCTTGGAGCGAACGACCTA
CACCGAACTGAGATACCTACAGCGTGAGCATTGAGAAAGCGCCACGCTTCCCGAAGGGAGAAAGGCGGAC
AGGTATCCGGTAAGCGGCAGGGTCGGAACAGGAGAGCGCACGAGGGAGCTTCCAGGGGGAAACGCCTGGT
ATCTTTATAGTCCTGTCGGGTTTCGCCACCTCTGACTTGAGCGTCGATTTTTGTGATGCTCGTCAGGGGG
GCGGAGCCTATGGAAAAACGCCAGCAACGCGGCCTTTTTACGGTTCCTGGCCTTTTGCTGGCCTTTTGCT
CACATGTTCTTTCCTGCGTTATCCCCTGATTCTGTGGATAACCGTATTACCGCCTTTGAGTGAGCTGATA
CCGCTCGCCGCAGCCGAACGACCGAGCGCAGCGAGTCAGTGAGCGAGGAAGCGGAAGAGCGCCCAATACG
CAAACCGCCTCTCCCCGCGCGTTGGCCGATTCATTAATGCAGCTGGCACGACAGGTTTCCCGACTGGAAA
GCGGGCAGTGAGCGCAACGCAATTAATACGCGTACCGCTAGCCAGGAAGAGTTTGTAGAAACGCAAAAAG
GCCATCCGTCAGGATGGCCTTCTGCTTAGTTTGATGCCTGGCAGTTTATGGCGGGCGTCCTGCCCGCCAC
CCTCCGGGCCGTTGCTTCACAACGTTCAAATCCGCTCCCGGCGGATTTGTCCTACTCAGGAGAGCGTTCA
CCGACAAACAACAGATAAAACGAAAGGCCCAGTCTTCCGACTGAGCCTTTCGTTTTATTTGATGCCTGGC
AGTTCCCTACTCTCGCG
