>Addgene plasmid #70537 | R777-E253 Hs.RASSF10 | addgene partial sequence | sequence record 130550 | pCR8_R1 5'-cgaaccgaacaggcttatgt-3'
CGGTGTGCGTCACCCGGCAACCTTGGGTAGCAGCGAAGTCGAGGCATTTCTGTCCTGGCTGGTCTAGAGG
ATCTAAGCTTGCATGCAAATAATGATTTTATTTTGACTGATAGTGACCTGTTCGTTGCAACAAATTGATA
AGCAATGCTTTCCTATAATGCCAACTTTGTACAAGAAAGTTGATTACACAAGGGATTCGCACATGGGCAA
GGAGTCCGAGTCTTGGCTATGCATAGAGCTCAGTCCCGTATCCGAGTCTTCGTCGTTGCCAGGACCGCTC
TTGGCCAGTCCACGGGCCTGGTCCACCCACATGTCGGCGCAGGCTTGAGGCCCAGGTTCCCGCGAGGGAC
TGCCAGAGCCAGGAGCCCCATCCGGTGCCACCGTCAGCTCCAAAGTGTGCAAAGTTTGCAGAAGGCCCTG
TAGCTCGCGCTTCTTGCTGTCCCATTGCTGCTGGCTGTAATCCAAGTCCGACTTGACGGCCTCTAGGTCC
GTGTTGAGCCGCAGCCCAATGTAAAGGCTGGTACTGAGCTGCGTCCTGACCCGTTCCTGCTCCAGCAGCA
GCTCGCCGTCGGGGCCACCGTCGGGCTCCAGGGGCTCCTCCCGCGCCGCCAGCTCCTCCTGGCGCCGTCG
CATCCACCTCTGGTTGAGTTCCTCCTGAATCTCGGCTGAAAGGCGCTCCAGCAACTCCTCCTGCTGAACC
CGTTGCTCCTGAAGCCGCAGCAAGTCGTCGCAGCGCCGGGCCAGCTCCTCCAGCGCCGCCGCCTGCGCCT
CGCCGGCTAGAGGGGGCGCCGCCGCCGCCTCCTCCGCCTCCGCCGCCACCTCTTCTGGCT
